>Addgene plasmid #67884 | pSi | addgene full sequence | sequence record 122696 | Addgene assembled sequence
GGCGCGCGGTACCCAGTACATTAAAAACGTCCGCAATGTGTTATTAAGTTGTCTAAGCGTCAATTTGTTT
ACACCACAATATATCCTGCCACCAGCCAGCCAACAGCTCCCCGACCGGCAGCTCGGCACAAAATCACCAC
TCGATACAGGCAGCCCATCAGTCCACTAGACCAGTACCTTGGAGGCCTGTGCGCATCCCAGGGTGGGTCC
CGTATACCCCGGGGAATTCAAGCTTGGATCCCTCGAGGTTAACACGCGTGTCGACGAGCTCCTGCAGTCT
AGAGCTTTCGTTCGTATCATCGGTTTCGACAACGTTCGTCAAGTTCAATGCATCAGTTTCATTGCGCACA
CACCAGAATCCTACTGAGTTCGAGTATTATGGCATTGGGAAAACTGTTTTTCTTGTACCATTTGTTGTGC
TTGTAATTTACTGTGTTTTTTATTCGGTTTTCGCTATCGAACTGTGAAATGGAAATGGATGGAGAAGAGT
TAATGAATGATATGGTCCTTTTGTTCATTCTCAAATTAATATTATTTGTTTTTTCTCTTATTTGTTGTGT
GTTGAATTTGAAATTATAAGAGATATGCAAACATTTTGTTTTGAGTAAAAATGTGTCAAATCGTGGCCTC
TAATGACCGAAGTTAATATGAGGAGTAAAACACTTGTAGTTGTACCATTATGCTTATTCACTAGGCAACA
AATATATTTTCAGACCTAGAAAAGCTGCAAATGTTACTGAATACAAGTATGTCCTCTTGTGTTTTAGACA
TTTATGAACTTTCCTTTATGTAATTTTCCAGAATCCTTGTCAGATTCTAATCATTGCTTTATAATTATAG
TTATACTCATGGATTTGTAGTTGAGTATGAAAATATTTTTTAATGCATTTTATGACTTGCCAATTGATTG
ACAACATGCATCAATCGATACTAGTCTAGTAACATAGATGACACCGCGAGCGATAATTTATCCTAGTTTG
CGAGCTATATTTTGTTTTCTATCGCGTATTAAATGTATAATTGCGGGACTCTAATCATAAAAACCCATCT
CATAAATAACGTCATGCATTACATGTTAATTATTACATGCTTAACGTAATTCAACAGAAATTATATGATA
ATCATCGCAAGACCGGCAACAGGATTCAATCTTAAGAAACTTTATTGCCAAATGTTTGAACGATTCAGAA
GAACTCATCGAGGAGCCTGTAGAAAGCAATCCTTTGGGAATCTGGAGCAGCAATTCCGTAAAGCACAAGG
AATCTATCAGCCCACTCTCCACCAAGTTCTTCAGCAATATCCCTAGTAGCGAGAGCAATATCCTGATACC
TATCAGCAACTCCAAGCCTTCCGCAATCAATGAATCCAGAAAACCTTCCGTTCTCCACCATAATGTTTGG
AAGGCAAGCATCACCATGAGTAACAACAAGATCCTCACCATCTGGCATTCTAGCCTTGAGCCTAGCAAAA
AGTTCAGCTGGAGCCAATCCTTGATGTTCCTCATCAAGATCATCCTGATCCACAAGTCCAGCTTCCATCC
TAGTTCTAGCCCTTTCAATTCTGTGCTTAGCTTGGTGATCAAATGGGCAAGTAGCAGGATCAAGAGTGTG
AAGCCTTCTCATAGCATCAGCCATAATGGAAACCTTCTCAGCTGGAGCAAGGTGTGAAGAAAGCAAATCT
TGTCCTGGAACCTCTCCCAAAAGAAGCCAATCTCTTCCAGCCTCAGTAACAACATCAAGAACAGCAGCGC
ATGGAACACCAGTAGTAGCAAGCCAAGAAAGTCTAGCAGCCTCATCTTGAAGCTCATTAAGAGCACCAGA
AAGATCAGTCTTAACGAAAAGAACTGGCCTTCCCTGAGCAGAAAGCCTAAAAACAGCAGCATCAGAGCAT
CCAATAGTCTGTTGAGCCCAATCGTATCCAAAAAGCCTCTCAACCCAAGCAGCAGGACTTCCAGCATGAA
GTCCATCTTGCTCAATTCCCATTTGAGAGTGAATATGAGACTCTAATTGGATACCGAGGGGAATTTATGG
AACGTCAGTGGAGCATTTTTGACAAGAAATATTTGCTAGCTGATAGTGACCTTAGGCGACTTTTGAACGC
GCAATAATGGTTTCTGACGTATGTGCTTAGCTCATTAAACTCCAGAAACCCGCGGCTCAGTGGCTCCTTC
AACGTTGCGGTTCTGTCAGTTCCAAACGTAAAACGGCTTGTCCCGCGTCATCGGCGGGGGTCATAACGTG
ACTCCCTTAATTCTCCGCTCATGATCAGATCTGGTGACCCCTATGTAAGGGGCCGGCCATTTAAATTCGC
GATTAATTAACCTGTGGTTGGCATGCACATACAAATGGACGAACGGATAAACCTTTTCACGCCCTTTTAA
ATATCCGATTATTCTAATAAACGCTCTTTTCTCTTAGGTTTACCCGCCAATATATCCTGTCAAACACTGA
TAGTTTAAACTGAAGGCGGGAAACGACAATCTGATATCGCGCGCGGTACCTGAGCAAAAGGCCAGCAAAA
GGCCAGGAACCGTAAAAAGGCCGCGTTGCTGGCGTTTTTCCATAGGCTCCGCCCCCCTGACGAGCATCAC
AAAAATCGACGCTCAAGTCAGAGGTGGCGAAACCCGACAGGACTATAAAGATACCAGGCGTTTCCCCCTG
GAAGCTCCCTCGTGCGCTCTCCTGTTCCGACCCTGCCGCTTACCGGATACCTGTCCGCCTTTCTCCCTTC
GGGAAGCGTGGCGCTTTCTCATAGCTCACGCTGTAGGTATCTCAGTTCGGTGTAGGTCGTTCGCTCCAAG
CTGGGCTGTGTGCACGAACCCCCCGTTCAGCCCGACCGCTGCGCCTTATCCGGTAACTATCGTCTTGAGT
CCAACCCGGTAAGACACGACTTATCGCCACTGGCAGCAGCCACTGGTAACAGGATTAGCAGAGCGAGGTA
TGTAGGCGGTGCTACAGAGTTCTTGAAGTGGTGGCCTAACTACGGCTACACTAGAAGAACAGTATTTGGT
ATCTGCGCTCTGCTGAAGCCAGTTACCTTCGGAAAAAGAGTTGGTAGCTCTTGATCCGGCAAACAAACCA
CCGCTGGTAGCGGTGGTTTTTTTGTTTGCAAGCAGCAGATTACGCGCAGAAAAAAAGGATCTCAAGAAGA
TCCTTTGATCTTTTCTACGGGGTCTGACGCTCAGTGGAACGAAAACTCACGTTAAGGGATTTTGGTCATG
AGATTATCAAAAAGGATCTTCACCTAGATCCTTTTAAATTAAAAATGAAGTTTTAAATCAATCTAAAGTA
TATATGAGTAAACTTGGTCTGACAGTTACCAATGCTTAATCAGTGAGGCACCTATCTCAGCGATCTGTCT
ATTTCGTTCATCCATAGTTGCCTGACTCCCCGTCGTGTAGATAACTACGATACGGGAGGGCTTACCATCT
GGCCCCAGTGCTGCAATGATACCGCGAGAACCACGCTCACCGGCTCCAGATTTATCAGCAATAAACCAGC
CAGCCGGAAGGGCCGAGCGCAGAAGTGGTCCTGCAACTTTATCCGCCTCCATCCAGTCTATTAATTGTTG
CCGGGAAGCTAGAGTAAGTAGTTCGCCAGTTAATAGTTTGCGCAACGTTGTTGCCATTGCTACAGGCATC
GTGGTGTCACGCTCGTCGTTTGGTATGGCTTCATTCAGCTCCGGTTCCCAACGATCAAGGCGAGTTACAT
GATCCCCCATGTTGTGCAAAAAAGCGGTTAGCTCCTTCGGTCCTCCGATCGTTGTCAGAAGTAAGTTGGC
CGCAGTGTTATCACTCATGGTTATGGCAGCACTGCATAATTCTCTTACTGTCATGCCATCCGTAAGATGC
TTTTCTGTGACTGGTGAGTACTCAACCAAGTCATTCTGAGAATAGTGTATGCGGCGACCGAGTTGCTCTT
GCCCGGCGTCAATACGGGATAATACCGCGCCACATAGCAGAACTTTAAAAGTGCTCATCATTGGAAAACG
TTCTTCGGGGCGAAAACTCTCAAGGATCTTACCGCTGTTGAGATCCAGTTCGATGTAACCCACTCGTGCA
CCCAACTGATCTTCAGCATCTTTTACTTTCACCAGCGTTTCTGGGTGAGCAAAAACAGGAAGGCAAAATG
CCGCAAAAAAGGGAATAAGGGCGACACGGAAATGTTGAATACTCATACTCTTCCTTTTTCAATATTATTG
AAGCATTTATCAGGGTTATTGTCTCATGAGCGGATACATATTTGAATGTATTTAGAAAAATAAACAAATA
GGGGTTCCGCGCACATTTCCCCGAAAAGTGCCACGGGCCCCGCTCACCGGGCTGGTTGCCCTCGCCGCTG
GGCTGGCGGCCGTCTATGGCCCTGCAAACGCGCCAGAAACGCCGTCGAAGCCGTGTGCGAGACACCGCGG
CCGCCGGCGTTGTGGATACCTCGCGGAAAACTTGGCCCTCACTGACAGATGAGGGGCGGACGTTGACACT
TGAGGGGCCGACTCACCCGGCGCGGCGTTGACAGATGAGGGGCAGGCTCGATTTCGGCCGGCGACGTGGA
GCTGGCCAGCCTCGCAAATCGGCGAAAACGCCTGATTTTACGCGAGTTTCCCACAGATGATGTGGACAAG
CCTGGGGATAAGTGCCCTGCGGTATTGACACTTGAGGGGCGCGACTACTGACAGATGAGGGGCGCGATCC
TTGACACTTGAGGGGCAGAGTGCTGACAGATGAGGGGCGCACCTATTGACATTTGAGGGGCTGTCCACAG
GCAGAAAATCCAGCATTTGCAAGGGTTTCCGCCCGTTTTTCGGCCACCGCTAACCTGTCTTTTAACCTGC
TTTTAAACCAATATTTATAAACCTTGTTTTTAACCAGGGCTGCGCCCTGTGCGCGTGACCGCGCACGCCG
AAGGGGGGTGCCCCCCCTTCTCGAACCCTCCCGGCCCGCTGTCGACTACCTAGATGTGGCGCAACGATGC
CGGCGACAAGCAGGAGCGCACCGACTTCTTCCGCATCAAGTGTTTTGGCTCTCAGGCCGAGGCCCACGGC
AAGTATTTGGGCAAGGGGTCGCTGGTATTCGTGCAGGGCAAGATTCGGAATACCAAGTACGAGAAGGACG
GCCAGACGGTCTACGGGACCGACTTCATTGCCGATAAGGTGGATTATCTGGACACCAAGGCACCAGGCGG
GTCAAATCAGGAATAAGGGCACATTGCCCCGGCGTGAGTCGGGGCAATCCCGCAAGGAGGGTGAATGAAT
CGCACCTTCGATCGCAAGGCGTATCGCCAGGAACTGATCGACGCCGGCTTCTCGGCCGAAGATGCCGAAA
CGATCGCCTCGCGCACCGTCATGCGTGCCCCGCGCGAAACCTTCCAGTCGGTCGGCTCGATGGTCCAGCA
GGCCACCGCCAAGATCGAACGCGATTCGGTCCAGCTGGCCCCGCCGGCCCTTCCGGCCCCGTCGGCCGCC
GTCGAACGCTCGCGCCGGCTGGAACAGGAAGCCGCCGGCCTGGCCAAGTCGATGACCATCGACACCCGCG
GCACCATGACCACCAAGAAGCGCAAGACCGCCGGCGAGGATCTGGCCAAGCAGGTCAGCGAAGCCAAGCA
GGCCGCCCTGCTGAAGCATACCAAGCAGCAGATCAAGGAAATGCAGCTGTCGCTGTTCGACATCGCCCCG
TGGCCGGATACCATGCGGGCCATGCCGAATGATACCGCCCGCTCGGCCCTGTTCACCACCCGCAATAAGA
AGATCCCGCGCGAAGCCCTCCAGAATAAGGTCATCTTCCACGTCAACAAGGATGTCAAGATCACCTATAC
CGGCGTCGAACTGCGGGCCGATGATGATGAACTGGTCTGGCAGCAGGTCCTGGAATATGCCAAGCGCACC
CCGATCGGCGAACCGATCACCTTCACCTTCTATGAACTGTGCCAGGATCTGGGCTGGTCGATCAATGGCC
GCTATTATACCAAGGCCGAAGAATGCCTGTCGCGCCTCCAGGCGACCGCGATGGGCTTCACCTCGGATCG
CGTCGGCCATCTGGAATCGGTCAGCCTGCTGCACCGCTTCCGCGTCCTGGATCGCGGCAAGAAGACCTCG
CGCTGCCAGGTCCTGATCGACGAAGAAATCGTCGTCCTGTTCGCCGGCGATCATTATACCAAGTTCATCT
GGGAGAAGTATCGCAAGCTGTCGCCGACCGCCCGCCGCATGTTCGATTATTTCTCGTCGCACCGCGAACC
GTATCCGCTGAAGCTGGAAACCTTCCGCCTGATGTGCGGCTCGGATTCGACCCGCGTCAAGAAGTGGCGC
GAACAGGTCGGCGAAGCCTGCGAAGAACTGCGCGGCTCGGGCCTGGTCGAACATGCCTGGGTCAATGATG
ATCTGGTCCATTGCAAGCGCTAGGGCCTTGTGGGGTCAGTTCCGGCTGGGGGTTCAGCCAGCGCTTTACG
ATATC
Features (pLannotate 1.2.2; 11 found; start..end, strand, type, name):
     67..91      -  misc_feature   LB T-DNA repeat: left border repeat from nopaline C58 T-DNA
    283..924     +  terminator     E9 terminator: terminator and polyadenylation signal from the pea rbcS-E9 gene
    935..1184    -  terminator     NOS terminator: nopaline synthase terminator and poly(A) signal
   1188..1976    -  CDS            neo: KKA2_KLEPN - Also known as kan, nptII. Experimental evidence at protein level: Swiss-Prot protein existence level 1. Resistance to kanamycin, neomycin, paromomycin, ribostamycin, butirosin and gentamicin B. From Klebsiella pneumoniae.
   2004..2183    -  promoter       NOS promoter: nopaline synthase promoter
   2418..2442    -  misc_feature   RB T-DNA repeat: right border repeat from nopaline C58 T-DNA
   2557..3145    -  rep_origin     ori: high-copy-number ColE1/pMB1/pBR322/pUC origin of replication
   3316..4176    -  CDS            AmpR: β-lactamase; bla; confers resistance to ampicillin, carbenicillin, and related antibiotics
   4177..4281    -  promoter       AmpR promoter: bla
   4409..4940    +  rep_origin     oriV: incP origin of replication
   5245..6390    +  CDS            trfA: TRFA_ECOLX - Experimental evidence at protein level: Swiss-Prot protein existence level 1. Also involved in plasmid copy number control, promoting intermolecular coupling of protein bound iterons at oriV, which inhibits replication initiation. From Escherichia coli.
