[The description below was written by a language model from this plasmid's Addgene catalogue record, the feature table of its GenBank file and pLannotate feature annotations shown in this document.]
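Description:
pSi is an empty-backbone plant expression vector, described as a derivative of the pSiM24 vector from which the M24 promoter has been removed. Its architecture is that of a compact binary vector. Nopaline-type left and right T-DNA border repeats flank the region intended for transfer into plant cells. The backbone outside the borders carries a high-copy ColE1/pUC-type origin and an ampicillin resistance gene with its bla promoter for propagation in E. coli. It also carries the incP oriV together with the trfA replication initiator gene, a broad-host-range pair that typically supports maintenance in Agrobacterium. The catalogue lists the backbone at 6,555 bp, whereas the assembled sequence used for annotation is 6,445 nt. The separate GenBank record covers only an 882 bp portion and has no annotated features.

Within the T-DNA, the plant selectable marker is an nptII (neo) cassette driven by the nopaline synthase promoter and closed by the NOS terminator, giving kanamycin selection of transformed plant tissue, as the depositor notes. Next to it, in the opposite orientation, sits the pea rbcS-E9 terminator and polyadenylation signal. This is what remains of the expression cassette, since no promoter is annotated upstream of it and no gene of interest is present. The vector therefore lets a user add their own promoter and coding sequence by restriction cloning, with the E9 terminator supplying 3′ end processing. The record does not detail the cloning sites. The associated publication presents the parent vector as suitable for both transient assays and stable plant transformation. The record does not state specific uses for pSi, though a promoterless derivative would plausibly suit promoter testing or serve as a promoterless control.
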