Addgene plasmid #67884: pSi
Purpose: (Empty Backbone) Derivative of pSiM24 plant expression vector without the M24 promoter
Depositing lab: Indu Maiti. Depositing organization: University of Kentucky. Publication: pSiM24 is a novel versatile gene expression vector for transient assays as well as stable expression of foreign genes in plants. Sahoo DK, Dey N, Maiti IB. PLoS One. 2014 Jun 4;9(6):e98988. doi: 10.1371/journal.pone.0098988. eCollection 2014. PONE-D-14-03371 PubMed 24897541.
Backbone
  Vector backbone: N/A
  Backbone manufacturer: Stratagene, fragments of the vector were synthesized by GenArt-Life Technologies
  Backbone size (bp): 6555
  Vector type: Plant Expression
  Selectable markers: Kanamycin
Growth in bacteria
  Bacterial resistance: Ampicillin, 100 μg/mL
  Growth temperature: 37°C
  Growth strain: DH5alpha
  Copy number: High Copy
Gene/Insert
  Cloning method: Restriction Enzyme
  Sequencing primers: 5′ NOS-F (5'-GCGTTCAAAAGTCGCCTAAG-3'); 3′ NOSterm-R (5'-attgccaaatgtttgaacga-3')
Terms and licenses: Academic/Nonprofit Terms; Industry Terms: Not Available to Industry
Depositor comments: The kanamycin resistance cassette is used for selection in plants.
How to cite: pSi was a gift from Indu Maiti (Addgene plasmid # 67884 ; http://n2t.net/addgene:67884 ; RRID:Addgene_67884)
