LOCUS       Exported 882 bp ds-DNA linear SYN 20-MAY-2021
DEFINITION  Derivative of pSiM24 plant expression vector without the M24
            promoter.
ACCESSION   .
VERSION     .
KEYWORDS    pSi
SOURCE      synthetic DNA construct
  ORGANISM  synthetic DNA construct
REFERENCE   1 (bases 1 to 882)
  AUTHORS   Sahoo DK, Dey N, Maiti IB
  TITLE     pSiM24 is a novel versatile gene expression vector for transient
            assays as well as stable expression of foreign genes in plants.
  JOURNAL   PLoS One. 2014 Jun 4;9(6):e98988. doi: 10.1371/journal.pone.0098988.
            eCollection 2014.
  PUBMED    24897541
REFERENCE   2 (bases 1 to 882)
  AUTHORS   .
  TITLE     Direct Submission
  JOURNAL   Exported May 20, 2021 from SnapGene Server 1.1.58
            http://www.snapgene.com
FEATURES             Location/Qualifiers
     source          1..882
                     /organism="synthetic DNA construct"
                     /mol_type="other DNA"
ORIGIN
        1 aaaatgctcc actgacgttc cataaattcc cctcggtatc caattagagt ctcatattca
       61 ctctcaaatg ggaattgagc aagatggact tcatgctgga agtcctgctg cttgggttga
      121 gaggcttttt ggatacgatt gggctcaaca gactattgga tgctctgatg ctgctgtttt
      181 taggctttct gctcagggaa ggccagttct tttcgttaag actgatcttt ctggtgctct
      241 taatgagctt caagatgagg ctgctagact ttcttggctt gctactactg gtgttccatg
      301 cgctgctgtt cttgatgttg ttactgaggc tggaagagat tggcttcttt tgggagaggt
      361 tccaggacaa gatttgcttt cttcacacct tgctccagct gagaaggttt ccattatggc
      421 tgatgctatg agaaggcttc acactcttga tcctgctact tgcccatttg atcaccaagc
      481 taagcacaga attgaaaggg ctagaactag gatggaagct ggacttgtgg atcaggatga
      541 tcttgatgag gaacatcaag gattggctcc agctgaactt tttgctaggc tcaaggctag
      601 aatgccagat ggtgaggatc ttgttgttac tcatggtgat gcttgccttc caaacattat
      661 ggtggagaac ggaaggtttt ctggattcat tgattgcgga aggcttggag ttgctgatag
      721 gtatcaggat attgctctcg ctactaggga tattgctgaa gaacttggtg gagagtgggc
      781 tgatagattc cttgtgcttt acggaattgc tgctccagat tcccaaagga ttgctttcta
      841 caggctcctc gatgagttct tctgaatcgt tcaaacattt gg
//
