>Addgene plasmid #67884 | pSi | depositor partial sequence | sequence record 117978 | Incomplete backbone of pSi (pSi cut at EcoRI and HindIII sites)
AAGCTTGGATCCCTCGAGGTTAACACGCGTGTCGACGAGCTCCTGCAGGATCCTCTAGAGCTTTCGTTCG
TATCATCGGTTTCGACAACGTTCGTCAAGTTCAATGCATCAGTTTCATTGCGCACACACCAGAATCCTAC
TGAGTTCGAGTATTATGGCATTGGGAAAACTGTTTTTCTTGTACCATTTGTTGTGCTTGTAATTTACTGT
GTTTTTTATTCGGTTTTCGCTATCGAACTGTGAAATGGAAATGGATGGAGAAGAGTTAATGAATGATATG
GTCCTTTTGTTCATTCTCAAATTAATATTATTTGTTTTTTCTCTTATTTGTTGTGTGTTGAATTTGAAAT
TATAAGAGATATGCAAACATTTTGTTTTGAGTAAAAATGTGTCAAATCGTGGCCTCTAATGACCGAAGTT
AATATGAGGAGTAAAACACTTGTAGTTGTACCATTATGCTTATTCACTAGGCAACAAATATATTTTCAGA
CCTAGAAAAGCTGCAAATGTTACTGAATACAAGTATGTCCTCTTGTGTTTTAGACATTTATGAACTTTCC
TTTATGTAATTTTCCAGAATCCTTGTCAGATTCTAATCATTGCTTTATAATTATAGTTATACTCATGGAT
TTGTAGTTGAGTATGAAAATATTTTTTAATGCATTTTATGACTTGCCAATTGATTGACAACATGCATCAA
TCGATACTAGTCTAGTAACATAGATGACACCGCGAGCGATAATTTATCCTAGTTTGCGAGCTATATTTTG
TTTTCTATCGCGTATTAAATGTATAATTGCGGGACTCTAATCATAAAAACCCATCTCATAAATAACGTCA
TGCATTACATGTTAATTATTACATGCTTAACGTAATTCAACAGAAATTATATGATAATCATCGCAAGACC
GGCAACAGGATTCAATCTTAAGAAACTTTATTGCCAAATGTTTGAACGATTCAGAAGAACTCATCGAGGA
GCCTGTAGAAAGCAATCCTTTGGGAATCTGGAGCAGCAATTCCGTAAAGCACAAGGAATCTATCAGCCCA
CTCTCCACCAAGTTCTTCAGCAATATCCCTAGTAGCGAGAGCAATATCCTGATACCTATCAGCAACTCCA
AGCCTTCCGCAATCAATGAATCCAGAAAACCTTCCGTTCTCCACCATAATGTTTGGAAGGCAAGCATCAC
CATGAGTAACAACAAGATCCTCACCATCTGGCATTCTAGCCTTGAGCCTAGCAAAAAGTTCAGCTGGAGC
CAATCCTTGATGTTCCTCATCAAGATCATCCTGATCCACAAGTCCAGCTTCCATCCTAGTTCTAGCCCTT
TCAATTCTGTGCTTAGCTTGGTGATCAAATGGGCAAGTAGCAGGATCAAGAGTGTGAAGCCTTCTCATAG
CATCAGCCATAATGGAAACCTTCTCAGCTGGAGCAAGGTGTGAAGAAAGCAAATCTTGTCCTGGAACCTC
TCCCAAAAGAAGCCAATCTCTTCCAGCCTCAGTAACAACATCAAGAACAGCAGCGCATGGAACACCAGTA
GTAGCAAGCCAAGAAAGTCTAGCAGCCTCATCTTGAAGCTCATTAAGAGCACCAGAAAGATCAGTCTTAA
CGAAAAGAACTGGCCTTCCCTGAGCAGAAAGCCTAAAAACAGCAGCATCAGAGCATCCAATAGTCTGTTG
AGCCCAATCGTATCCAAAAAGCCTCTCAACCCAAGCAGCAGGACTTCCAGCATGAAGTCCATCTTGCTCA
ATTCCCATTTGAGAGTGAATATGAGACTCTAATTGGATACCGAGGGGAATTTATGGAACGTCAGTGGAGC
ATTTTTGACAAGAAATATTTGCTAGCTGATAGTGACCTTAGGCGACTTTTGAACGCGCAATAATGGTTTC
TGACGTATGTGCTTAGCTCATTAAACTCCAGAAACCCGCGGCTCAGTGGCTCCTTCAACGTTGCGGTTCT
GTCAGTTCCAAACGTAAAACGGCTTGTCCCGCGTCATCGGCGGGGGTCATAACGTGACTCCCTTAATTCT
CCGCTCATGATCAGATCTGGTGACCCCTATGTAAGGGGCCGGCCATTTAAATTCGCGATTAATTAACCTG
TGGTTGGCATGCACATACAAATGGACGAACGGATAAACCTTTTCACGCCCTTTTAAATATCCGATTATTC
TAATAAACGCTCTTTTCTCTTAGGTTTACCCGCCAATATATCCTGTCAAACACTGATAGTTTAAACTGAA
GGCGGGAAACGACAATCTGATATCGCGCGCGGTACCTGAGCAAAAGGCCAGCAAAAGGCCAGGAACCGTA
AAAAGGCCGCGTTGCTGGCGTTTTTCCATAGGCTCCGCCCCCCTGACGAGCATCACAAAAATCGACGCTC
AAGTCAGAGGTGGCGAAACCCGACAGGACTATAAAGATACCAGGCGTTTCCCCCTGGAAGCTCCCTCGTG
CGCTCTCCTGTTCCGACCCTGCCGCTTACCGGATACCTGTCCGCCTTTCTCCCTTCGGGAAGCGTGGCGC
TTTCTCATAGCTCACGCTGTAGGTATCTCAGTTCGGTGTAGGTCGTTCGCTCCAAGCTGGGCTGTGTGCA
CGAACCCCCCGTTCAGCCCGACCGCTGCGCCTTATCCGGTAACTATCGTCTTGAGTCCAACCCGGTAAGA
CACGACTTATCGCCACTGGCAGCAGCCACTGGTAACAGGATTAGCAGAGCGAGGTATGTAGGCGGTGCTA
CAGAGTTCTTGAAGTGGTGGCCTAACTACGGCTACACTAGAAGAACAGTATTTGGTATCTGCGCTCTGCT
GAAGCCAGTTACCTTCGGAAAAAGAGTTGGTAGCTCTTGATCCGGCAAACAAACCACCGCTGGTAGCGGT
GGTTTTTTTGTTTGCAAGCAGCAGATTACGCGCAGAAAAAAAGGATCTCAAGAAGATCCTTTGATCTTTT
CTACGGGGTCTGACGCTCAGTGGAACGAAAACTCACGTTAAGGGATTTTGGTCATGAGATTATCAAAAAG
GATCTTCACCTAGATCCTTTTAAATTAAAAATGAAGTTTTAAATCAATCTAAAGTATATATGAGTAAACT
TGGTCTGACAGTTACCAATGCTTAATCAGTGAGGCACCTATCTCAGCGATCTGTCTATTTCGTTCATCCA
TAGTTGCCTGACTCCCCGTCGTGTAGATAACTACGATACGGGAGGGCTTACCATCTGGCCCCAGTGCTGC
AATGATACCGCGAGAACCACGCTCACCGGCTCCAGATTTATCAGCAATAAACCAGCCAGCCGGAAGGGCC
GAGCGCAGAAGTGGTCCTGCAACTTTATCCGCCTCCATCCAGTCTATTAATTGTTGCCGGGAAGCTAGAG
TAAGTAGTTCGCCAGTTAATAGTTTGCGCAACGTTGTTGCCATTGCTACAGGCATCGTGGTGTCACGCTC
GTCGTTTGGTATGGCTTCATTCAGCTCCGGTTCCCAACGATCAAGGCGAGTTACATGATCCCCCATGTTG
TGCAAAAAAGCGGTTAGCTCCTTCGGTCCTCCGATCGTTGTCAGAAGTAAGTTGGCCGCAGTGTTATCAC
TCATGGTTATGGCAGCACTGCATAATTCTCTTACTGTCATGCCATCCGTAAGATGCTTTTCTGTGACTGG
TGAGTACTCAACCAAGTCATTCTGAGAATAGTGTATGCGGCGACCGAGTTGCTCTTGCCCGGCGTCAATA
CGGGATAATACCGCGCCACATAGCAGAACTTTAAAAGTGCTCATCATTGGAAAACGTTCTTCGGGGCGAA
AACTCTCAAGGATCTTACCGCTGTTGAGATCCAGTTCGATGTAACCCACTCGTGCACCCAACTGATCTTC
AGCATCTTTTACTTTCACCAGCGTTTCTGGGTGAGCAAAAACAGGAAGGCAAAATGCCGCAAAAAAGGGA
ATAAGGGCGACACGGAAATGTTGAATACTCATACTCTTCCTTTTTCAATATTATTGAAGCATTTATCAGG
GTTATTGTCTCATGAGCGGATACATATTTGAATGTATTTAGAAAAATAAACAAATAGGGGTTCCGCGCAC
ATTTCCCCGAAAAGTGCCACGGGCCCCGCTCACCGGGCTGGTTGCCCTCGCCGCTGGGCTGGCGGCCGTC
TATGGCCCTGCAAACGCGCCAGAAACGCCGTCGAAGCCGTGTGCGAGACACCGCGGCCGCCGGCGTTGTG
GATACCTCGCGGAAAACTTGGCCCTCACTGACAGATGAGGGGCGGACGTTGACACTTGAGGGGCCGACTC
ACCCGGCGCGGCGTTGACAGATGAGGGGCAGGCTCGATTTCGGCCGGCGACGTGGAGCTGGCCAGCCTCG
CAAATCGGCGAAAACGCCTGATTTTACGCGAGTTTCCCACAGATGATGTGGACAAGCCTGGGGATAAGTG
CCCTGCGGTATTGACACTTGAGGGGCGCGACTACTGACAGATGAGGGGCGCGATCCTTGACACTTGAGGG
GCAGAGTGCTGACAGATGAGGGGCGCACCTATTGACATTTGAGGGGCTGTCCACAGGCAGAAAATCCAGC
ATTTGCAAGGGTTTCCGCCCGTTTTTCGGCCACCGCTAACCTGTCTTTTAACCTGCTTTTAAACCAATAT
TTATAAACCTTGTTTTTAACCAGGGCTGCGCCCTGTGCGCGTGACCGCGCACGCCGAAGGGGGGTGCCCC
CCCTTCTCGAACCCTCCCGGCCCGCTGTCGACTACCTAGATGTGGCGCAACGATGCCGGCGACAAGCAGG
AGCGCACCGACTTCTTCCGCATCAAGTGTTTTGGCTCTCAGGCCGAGGCCCACGGCAAGTATTTGGGCAA
GGGGTCGCTGGTATTCGTGCAGGGCAAGATTCGGAATACCAAGTACGAGAAGGACGGCCAGACGGTCTAC
GGGACCGACTTCATTGCCGATAAGGTGGATTATCTGGACACCAAGGCACCAGGCGGGTCAAATCAGGAAT
AAGGGCACATTGCCCCGGCGTGAGTCGGGGCAATCCCGCAAGGAGGGTGAATGAATCGCACCTTCGATCG
CAAGGCGTATCGCCAGGAACTGATCGACGCCGGCTTCTCGGCCGAAGATGCCGAAACGATCGCCTCGCGC
ACCGTCATGCGTGCCCCGCGCGAAACCTTCCAGTCGGTCGGCTCGATGGTCCAGCAGGCCACCGCCAAGA
TCGAACGCGATTCGGTCCAGCTGGCCCCGCCGGCCCTTCCGGCCCCGTCGGCCGCCGTCGAACGCTCGCG
CCGGCTGGAACAGGAAGCCGCCGGCCTGGCCAAGTCGATGACCATCGACACCCGCGGCACCATGACCACC
AAGAAGCGCAAGACCGCCGGCGAGGATCTGGCCAAGCAGGTCAGCGAAGCCAAGCAGGCCGCCCTGCTGA
AGCATACCAAGCAGCAGATCAAGGAAATGCAGCTGTCGCTGTTCGACATCGCCCCGTGGCCGGATACCAT
GCGGGCCATGCCGAATGATACCGCCCGCTCGGCCCTGTTCACCACCCGCAATAAGAAGATCCCGCGCGAA
GCCCTCCAGAATAAGGTCATCTTCCACGTCAACAAGGATGTCAAGATCACCTATACCGGCGTCGAACTGC
GGGCCGATGATGATGAACTGGTCTGGCAGCAGGTCCTGGAATATGCCAAGCGCACCCCGATCGGCGAACC
GATCACCTTCACCTTCTATGAACTGTGCCAGGATCTGGGCTGGTCGATCAATGGCCGCTATTATACCAAG
GCCGAAGAATGCCTGTCGCGCCTCCAGGCGACCGCGATGGGCTTCACCTCGGATCGCGTCGGCCATCTGG
AATCGGTCAGCCTGCTGCACCGCTTCCGCGTCCTGGATCGCGGCAAGAAGACCTCGCGCTGCCAGGTCCT
GATCGACGAAGAAATCGTCGTCCTGTTCGCCGGCGATCATTATACCAAGTTCATCTGGGAGAAGTATCGC
AAGCTGTCGCCGACCGCCCGCCGCATGTTCGATTATTTCTCGTCGCACCGCGAACCGTATCCGCTGAAGC
TGGAAACCTTCCGCCTGATGTGCGGCTCGGATTCGACCCGCGTCAAGAAGTGGCGCGAACAGGTCGGCGA
AGCCTGCGAAGAACTGCGCGGCTCGGGCCTGGTCGAACATGCCTGGGTCAATGATGATCTGGTCCATTGC
AAGCGCTAGGGCCTTGTGGGGTCAGTTCCGGCTGGGGGTTCAGCCAGCGCTTTACGATATCGCGCGCGGT
ACCCAGTACATTAAAAACGTCCGCAATGTGTTATTAAGTTGTCTAAGCGTCAATTTGTTTACACCACAAT
ATATCCTGCCACCAGCCAGCCAACAGCTCCCCGACCGGCAGCTCGGCACAAAATCACCACTCGATACAGG
CAGCCCATCAGTCCACTAGACCAGTACCTTGGAGGCCTGTGCGCATCCCAGGGTGGGTCCCGTATACCCC
GGGGAATTC
