>Addgene plasmid #67884 | pSi | addgene partial sequence | sequence record 120053 | NOSterm-R 5'-attgccaaatgtttgaacga-3'
AAGCAATCCTTTGGGAATCTGGAGCAGCAATTCCGTAAAGCACAAGGAATCTATCAGCCCACTCTCCACC
AAGTTCTTCAGCAATATCCCTAGTAGCGAGAGCAATATCCTGATACCTATCAGCAACTCCAAGCCTTCCG
CAATCAATGAATCCAGAAAACCTTCCGTTCTCCACCATAATGTTTGGAAGGCAAGCATCACCATGAGTAA
CAACAAGATCCTCACCATCTGGCATTCTAGCCTTGAGCCTAGCAAAAAGTTCAGCTGGAGCCAATCCTTG
ATGTTCCTCATCAAGATCATCCTGATCCACAAGTCCAGCTTCCATCCTAGTTCTAGCCCTTTCAATTCTG
TGCTTAGCTTGGTGATCAAATGGGCAAGTAGCAGGATCAAGAGTGTGAAGCCTTCTCATAGCATCAGCCA
TAATGGAAACCTTCTCAGCTGGAGCAAGGTGTGAAGAAAGCAAATCTTGTCCTGGAACCTCTCCCAAAAG
AAGCCAATCTCTTCCAGCCTCAGTAACAACATCAAGAACAGCAGCGCATGGAACACCAGTAGTAGCAAGC
CAAGAAAGTCTAGCAGCCTCATCTTGAAGCTCATTAAGAGCACCAGAAAGATCAGTCTTAACGAAAAGAA
CTGGCCTTCCCTGAGCAGAAAGCCTAAAAACAGCAGCATCAGAGCATCCAATAGTCTGTTGAGCCCAATC
GTATCCAAAAAGCCTCTCAACCCAAGCAGCAGGACTTCCAGCATGAAGTCCATCTTGCTCAATTCCCATT
TGAGAGTGAATATGAGACTCTAATTGGATACCGAGGGGAATTTATGGAACGTCAGTGG
