>Addgene plasmid #67884 | pSi | addgene partial sequence | sequence record 122695 | E9-term-R 5'-GTAGGATTCTGGTGTGTGCG-3'
AACCGATGATACGAACGAAAGCTCTAGACTGCAGGAGCTCGTCGACACGCGTGTTAACCTCGAGGGATCC
AAGCTTGAATTCCCCGGGGTATACGGGACCCACCCTGGGATGCGCACAGGCCTCCAAGGTACTGGTCTAG
TGGACTGATGGGCTGCCTGTATCGAGTGGTGATTTTGTGCCGAGCTGCCGGTCGGGGAGCTGTTGGCTGG
CTGGTGGCAGGATATATTGTGGTGTAAACAAATTGACGCTTAGACAACTTAATAACACATTGCGGACGTT
TTTAATGTACTGGGTACCGCGCGCCGATATCGTAAAGCGCTGGCTGAACCCCCAGCCGGAACTGACCCCA
CAAGGCCCTAGCGCTTGCAATGGACCAGATCATCATTGACCCAGGCATGTTCGACCAGGCCCGAGCCGCG
CAGTTCTTCGCAGGCTTCGCCGACCTGTTCGCGCCACTTCTTGACGCGGGTCGAATCCGAGCCGCACATC
AGGCGGAAGGTTTCCAGCTTCAGCGGATACGGTTCGCGGTGCGACGAGAAATAATCGAACATGCGGCGGG
CGGTCGGCGACAGCTTGCGATACTTCTCCCAGATGAACTTGGTATAATGATCGCCGGCGAACAGGACGAC
GATTTCTTCGTCGATCAGGACCTGGCAGCGCGAGGTCTTCTTGCCGCGATCCAGGACGCGGAAGCGGTGC
AGCAGGCTGACCGATTCCAGATGGCCGACGCGATCCGAGGTGAAGCCCATCGCGGTCGCCTGGAGGCGCG
ACAGGCATTCTTCGGCCTTGGTATAATAGCGGCCATTGATCGACCAGCCCAGATCCTGGCACAGTTCATA
GAAGGTGAAGGTGATCGGTTCGCCGATCGGGGTGCGCTTGGCATATTCCAGGACCTGCTGCCAGACCAGT
TCATCATCATCGGCCCGCAGTTCGACGCCGGTATAGGTGATCTTGACATCCT
